Addgene plasmid #233250: pLentiCRISPR V2 Neo sgITGB1_3
Purpose: Knock out of murine ITGB1
Depositing lab: David Bryant. Depositing organization: University of Glasgow. Publication: PTEN deficiency exposes a requirement for an ARF GTPase module for integrin-dependent invasion in ovarian cancer. Nikolatou K, Sandilands E, Roman-Fernandez A, Cumming EM, Freckmann E, Lilla S, Buetow L, McGarry L, Neilson M, Shaw R, Strachan D, Miller C, Huang DT, McNeish IA, Norman JC, Zanivan S, Bryant DM. EMBO J. 2023 Sep 18;42(18):e113987. doi: 10.15252/embj.2023113987. Epub 2023 Aug 14. PubMed 37577760.
Backbone
  Vector backbone: pLentiCRISPR V2 Neo
  Vector type: Lentiviral
Growth in bacteria
  Bacterial resistance: Ampicillin, 100 μg/mL
  Growth temperature: 37°C
  Growth strain: NEB Stable
  Copy number: High Copy
Gene/Insert
  Gene/Insert name: ITGB1
  gRNA/shRNA sequence: CAC CGG AGG AAT GTA ACA CGA CTG C
  Species: M. musculus (mouse)
  Entrez Gene: Itgb1 (a.k.a. 4633401G24Rik, CD29, Fnrb, Gm9863, gpIIa)
  Cloning method: Restriction Enzyme; 5′ cloning site Unknown (unknown if destroyed)
Terms and licenses: Academic/Nonprofit Terms; Industry Terms: Not Available to Industry
How to cite: pLentiCRISPR V2 Neo sgITGB1_3 was a gift from David Bryant (Addgene plasmid # 233250 ; http://n2t.net/addgene:233250 ; RRID:Addgene_233250)
