[The description below was written by a language model from this plasmid's Addgene catalogue record and pLannotate feature annotations shown in this document.]
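Description:
pLentiCRISPR V2 Neo sgITGB1_3 is an all-in-one lentiviral CRISPR/Cas9 plasmid built on the pLentiCRISPR V2 Neo backbone and designed to knock out mouse Itgb1, which encodes integrin β1 (CD29). It is propagated in E. coli as a high-copy plasmid through a ColE1/pUC-type origin with ampicillin selection (AmpR). The backbone outside the viral region also carries an f1 origin and an SV40/EM7-driven bleomycin/Zeocin resistance cassette.

The transfer cassette has a third-generation, self-inactivating layout. A CMV enhancer/promoter fused to a truncated HIV-1 5' LTR drives production of the genomic RNA in packaging cells. This is followed by the Ψ packaging signal with a partial gag sequence, the RRE for Rev-dependent nuclear export, and a cPPT/CTS, and the unit ends in a ΔU3 3' LTR. Within it, a human U6 (RNA polymerase III) promoter expresses the Itgb1-targeting spacer joined to the S. pyogenes gRNA scaffold. An EF-1α core promoter drives S. pyogenes Cas9, followed in the same orientation by a neomycin phosphotransferase coding sequence. The element linking Cas9 to this marker is not annotated in the feature table. A WPRE downstream enhances transcript expression.

After packaging and transduction, the integrated provirus supplies both nuclease and guide, and transduced cells can be selected with G418. The "_3" in the name suggests it is one of several guides against the same gene, though the record does not say so. The associated publication concerns integrin-dependent invasion in PTEN-deficient ovarian cancer models, consistent with use for testing the requirement for β1 integrin in murine cells. The cloning sites used to insert the guide are not recorded.
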