Features (pLannotate 1.2.2; 33 found; start..end, strand, type, name):
     11..111     -  CDS            Rev (fragment): human immunodeficiency virus 1 (HIV-1) Rev protein; rev; enhances nuclear export of unspliced and incompletely spliced viral mRNAs
    488..721     -  misc_feature   RRE: The Rev response element (RRE) of HIV-1 allows for Rev-dependent mRNA export from the nucleus to the cytoplasm.
    867..1230    -  CDS            HIV-1 gag (fragment): gag protein from human immunodeficiency virus 1; gag
   1214..1339    -  misc_feature   HIV-1 Ψ: packaging signal of human immunodeficiency virus type 1
   1386..1566    -  LTR            5' LTR (truncated): truncated 5' long terminal repeat (LTR) from HIV-1
   1584..1783    -  promoter       CMV promoter: human cytomegalovirus (CMV) immediate early promoter
   1784..2163    -  enhancer       CMV enhancer: human cytomegalovirus immediate early enhancer
   2322..2374    +  misc_feature   bom (fragment): basis of mobility region from pBR322
   2433..2537    +  promoter       AmpR promoter: bla
   2538..3398    +  CDS            AmpR: β-lactamase; bla; confers resistance to ampicillin, carbenicillin, and related antibiotics
   3569..4157    +  rep_origin     ori: high-copy-number ColE1/pMB1/pBR322/pUC origin of replication
   4340..4432    +  CDS            lacI (fragment): lac repressor; lacI; The lac repressor binds to the lac operator to inhibit transcription in E. coli. This inhibition can be relieved by adding lactose or isopropyl-β-D-thiogalactopyranoside (IPTG).
   4445..4466    +  protein_bind   CAP binding site: CAP binding activates transcription in the presence of cAMP. E. coli catabolite activator protein
   4481..4511    +  promoter       lac promoter: promoter for the E. coli lac operon
   4515..4537    +  protein_bind   lac operator (fragment): The lac repressor binds to the lac operator to inhibit transcription in E. coli. This inhibition can be relieved by adding lactose or isopropyl-β-D-thiogalactopyranoside (IPTG). lac repressor encoded by lacI
   4608..4729    -  polyA_signal   SV40 poly(A) signal: SV40 polyadenylation signal
   4724..4849    -  CDS            ble (fragment): BLE_KLEPN - Experimental evidence at protein level: Swiss-Prot protein existence level 1. Binding protein with a strong affinity to the bleomycin family of antibiotics. Binds to CL990; an antimitotic-antibiotic compound. From Klebsiella pneumoniae.
   4859..5233    -  CDS            BleoR: antibiotic-binding protein; Sh ble from Streptoalloteichus hindustanus; confers resistance to bleomycin, phleomycin, and Zeocin™
   5252..5299    -  promoter       EM7 promoter: synthetic bacterial promoter&nbsp
   5347..5676    -  promoter       SV40 promoter: SV40 enhancer and early promoter
   5690..6118    -  rep_origin     f1 ori (sequence partly withheld): f1 bacteriophage origin of replication; arrow indicates direction of (+) strand synthesis
   6139..6160    -  promoter       SV40 promoter (fragment): SV40 enhancer and early promoter
   6164..6388    -  polyA_signal   bGH poly(A) signal: bovine growth hormone polyadenylation signal
   6420..6653    -  LTR            3' LTR (ΔU3): self-inactivating 3' long terminal repeat (LTR) from HIV-1
   6655..6674    -  misc_feature   cPPT/CTS (fragment): central polypurine tract and central termination sequence of HIV-1
   6725..7313    -  misc_feature   WPRE: woodchuck hepatitis virus posttranscriptional regulatory element
   7329..8121    -  CDS            NeoR/KanR (fragment): aminoglycoside phosphotransferase from Tn5; aph(3')-II (or nptII); confers resistance to neomycin, kanamycin, and G418 (Geneticin®)
   8259..12362   -  CDS            Cas9: Cas9 (Csn1) endonuclease from the Streptococcus pyogenes Type II CRISPR/Cas system generates RNA-guided double strand breaks in DNA
  12387..12598   -  promoter       EF-1α core promoter: core promoter for human elongation factor EF-1α
  12624..12642   -  CDS            small t antigen (fragment): SV40 (simian virus 40) small t antigen
  12660..12735   -  misc_RNA       gRNA scaffold: guide RNA scaffold for the Streptococcus pyogenes CRISPR/Cas9 system
  12765..13005   -  promoter       U6 promoter: RNA polymerase III promoter for human U6 snRNA
  13056..13173   -  misc_feature   cPPT/CTS: central polypurine tract and central termination sequence of HIV-1
>Addgene plasmid #233250 | pLentiCRISPR V2 Neo sgITGB1_3 | addgene full sequence | sequence record 465548 | Addgene NGS Result
ACGCAGTGCCGATCCGTTCACTAATCGAATGGATCTGTCTCTGTCTCTCTCTCCACCTTCTTCTTCTATT
CCTTCGGGCCTGTCGGGTCCCCTCGGGGTTGGGAGGTGGGTCTGAAACGATAATGGTGAATATCCCTGCC
TAACTCTATTCACTATAGAAAGTACAGCAAAAACTATTCTTAAACCTACCAAGCCTCCTACTATCATTAT
GAATAATTTTATATACCACAGCCAATTTGTTATGTTAAACCAATTCCACAAACTTGCCCATTTATCTAAT
TCCAATAATTCTTGTTCATTCTTTTCTTGCTGGTTTTGCGATTCTTCAATTAAGGAGTGTATTAAGCTTG
TGTAATTGTTAATTTCTCTGTCCCACTCCATCCAGGTCGTGTGATTCCAAATCTGTTCCAGAGATTTATT
ACTCCAACTAGCATTCCAAGGCACAGCAGTGGTGCAAATGAGTTTTCCAGAGCAACCCCAAATCCCCAGG
AGCTGTTGATCCTTTAGGTATCTTTCCACAGCCAGGATTCTTGCCTGGAGCTGCTTGATGCCCCAGACTG
TGAGTTGCAACAGATGCTGTTGCGCCTCAATAGCCCTCAGCAAATTGTTCTGCTGCTGCACTATACCAGA
CAATAATTGTCTGGCCTGTACCGTCAGCGTCATTGACGCTGCGCCCATAGTGCTTCCTGCTGCTCCCAAG
AACCCAAGGAACAAAGCTCCTATTCCCACTGCTCTTTTTTCTCTCTGCACCACTCTTCTCTTTGCCTTGG
TGGGTGCTACTCCTAATGGTTCAATTTTTACTACTTTATATTTATATAATTCACTTCTCCAATTGTCCCT
CATATCTCCTCCTCCAGGTCTGAAGATCAGCGGCCGCTTGCTGTGCGGTGGTCTTACTTTTGTTTTGCTC
TTCCTCTATCTTGTCTAAAGCTTCCTTGGTGTCTTTTATCTCTATCCTTTGATGCACACAATAGAGGGTT
GCTACTGTATTATATAATGATCTAAGTTCTTCTGATCCTGTCTGAAGGGATGGTTGTAGCTGTCCCAGTA
TTTGTCTACAGCCTTCTGATGTTTCTAACAGGCCAGGATTAACTGCGAATCGTTCTAGCTCCCTGCTTGC
CCATACTATATGTTTTAATTTATATTTTTTCTTTCCCCCTGGCCTTAACCGAATTTTTTCCCATCGCGAT
CTAATTCTCCCCCGCTTAATACTGACGCTCTCGCACCCATCTCTCTCCTTCTAGCCTCCGCTAGTCAAAA
TTTTTGGCGTACTCACCAGTCGCCGCCCCTCGCCTCTTGCCGTGCGCGCTTCAGCAAGCCGAGTCCTGCG
TCGAGAGAGCTCCTCTGGTTTCCCTTTCGCTTTCAAGTCCCTGTTCGGGCGCCACTGCTAGAGATTTTCC
ACACTGACTAAAAGGGTCTGAGGGATCTCTAGTTACCAGAGTCACACAACAGACGGGCACACACTACTTG
AAGCACTCAAGGCAAGCTTTATTGAGGCTTAAGCAGTGGGTTCCCTAGTTAGCCAGAGAGCTCCCAGGCT
CAGATCTGGTCTAACCAGAGAGACCCAGTACAGGCAAAACGCGCTGCTTATATAGACCTCCCACCGTACA
CGCCTACCGCCCATTTGCGTCAATGGGGCGGAGTTGTTACGACATTTTGGAAAGTCCCGTTGATTTTGGT
GCCAAAACAAACTCCCATTGACGTCAATGGGGTGGAGACTTGGAAATCCCCGTGAGTCAAACCGCTATCC
ACGCCCATTGATGTACTGCCAAAACCGCATCACCATGGTAATAGCGATGACTAATACGTAGATGTACTGC
CAAGTAGGAAAGTCCCATAAGGTCATGTACTGGGCATAATGCCAGGCGGGCCATTTACCGTCATTGACGT
CAATAGGGGGCGTACTTGGCATATGATACACTTGATGTACTGCCAAGTGGGCAGTTTACCGTAAATACTC
CACCCATTGACGTCAATGGAAAGTCCCTATTGGCGTTACTATGGGAACATACGTCATTATTGACGTCAAT
GGGCGGGGGTCGTTGGGCGGTCAGCCAGGCGGGCCATTTACCGTAAGTTATGTAACGCGGAACTCCATAT
ATGGGCTATGAACTAATGACCCCGTAATTGATTACTATTAATAACTAGTCAATAATCAATGTCAACGCGC
GCGTATATCTGGCCCGTACATCGCGAAGCAGCGCAAAACGCCTAACCCTAAGCAGATTCTTCATGCAATT
GTCGGTCAAGCCTTGCCTTGTTGTAGCTTAAATTTTGCTCGCGCACTACTCAGCGACCTCCAACACACAA
GCAGGGAGCAGATACTGGCTTAACTATGCGGCATCAGAGCAGATTGTACTGAGAGTGCACCATAGGGGAT
CGGGAGATCTCCCGATCCGTCGACGTCAGGTGGCACTTTTCGGGGAAATGTGCGCGGAACCCCTATTTGT
TTATTTTTCTAAATACATTCAAATATGTATCCGCTCATGAGACAATAACCCTGATAAATGCTTCAATAAT
ATTGAAAAAGGAAGAGTATGAGTATTCAACATTTCCGTGTCGCCCTTATTCCCTTTTTTGCGGCATTTTG
CCTTCCTGTTTTTGCTCACCCAGAAACGCTGGTGAAAGTAAAAGATGCTGAAGATCAGTTGGGTGCACGA
GTGGGTTACATCGAACTGGATCTCAACAGCGGTAAGATCCTTGAGAGTTTTCGCCCCGAAGAACGTTTTC
CAATGATGAGCACTTTTAAAGTTCTGCTATGTGGCGCGGTATTATCCCGTATTGACGCCGGGCAAGAGCA
ACTCGGTCGCCGCATACACTATTCTCAGAATGACTTGGTTGAGTACTCACCAGTCACAGAAAAGCATCTT
ACGGATGGCATGACAGTAAGAGAATTATGCAGTGCTGCCATAACCATGAGTGATAACACTGCGGCCAACT
TACTTCTGACAACGATCGGAGGACCGAAGGAGCTAACCGCTTTTTTGCACAACATGGGGGATCATGTAAC
TCGCCTTGATCGTTGGGAACCGGAGCTGAATGAAGCCATACCAAACGACGAGCGTGACACCACGATGCCT
GTAGCAATGGCAACAACGTTGCGCAAACTATTAACTGGCGAACTACTTACTCTAGCTTCCCGGCAACAAT
TAATAGACTGGATGGAGGCGGATAAAGTTGCAGGACCACTTCTGCGCTCGGCCCTTCCGGCTGGCTGGTT
TATTGCTGATAAATCTGGAGCCGGTGAGCGTGGGTCTCGCGGTATCATTGCAGCACTGGGGCCAGATGGT
AAGCCCTCCCGTATCGTAGTTATCTACACGACGGGGAGTCAGGCAACTATGGATGAACGAAATAGACAGA
TCGCTGAGATAGGTGCCTCACTGATTAAGCATTGGTAACTGTCAGACCAAGTTTACTCATATATACTTTA
GATTGATTTAAAACTTCATTTTTAATTTAAAAGGATCTAGGTGAAGATCCTTTTTGATAATCTCATGACC
AAAATCCCTTAACGTGAGTTTTCGTTCCACTGAGCGTCAGACCCCGTAGAAAAGATCAAAGGATCTTCTT
GAGATCCTTTTTTTCTGCGCGTAATCTGCTGCTTGCAAACAAAAAAACCACCGCTACCAGCGGTGGTTTG
TTTGCCGGATCAAGAGCTACCAACTCTTTTTCCGAAGGTAACTGGCTTCAGCAGAGCGCAGATACCAAAT
ACTGTTCTTCTAGTGTAGCCGTAGTTAGGCCACCACTTCAAGAACTCTGTAGCACCGCCTACATACCTCG
CTCTGCTAATCCTGTTACCAGTGGCTGCTGCCAGTGGCGATAAGTCGTGTCTTACCGGGTTGGACTCAAG
ACGATAGTTACCGGATAAGGCGCAGCGGTCGGGCTGAACGGGGGGTTCGTGCACACAGCCCAGCTTGGAG
CGAACGACCTACACCGAACTGAGATACCTACAGCGTGAGCTATGAGAAAGCGCCACGCTTCCCGAAGGGA
GAAAGGCGGACAGGTATCCGGTAAGCGGCAGGGTCGGAACAGGAGAGCGCACGAGGGAGCTTCCAGGGGG
AAACGCCTGGTATCTTTATAGTCCTGTCGGGTTTCGCCACCTCTGACTTGAGCGTCGATTTTTGTGATGC
TCGTCAGGGGGGCGGAGCCTATGGAAAAACGCCAGCAACGCGGCCTTTTTACGGTTCCTGGCCTTTTGCT
GGCCTTTTGCTCACATGTTCTTTCCTGCGTTATCCCCTGATTCTGTGGATAACCGTATTACCGCCTTTGA
GTGAGCTGATACCGCTCGCCGCAGCCGAACGACCGAGCGCAGCGAGTCAGTGAGCGAGGAAGCGGAAGAG
CGCCCAATACGCAAACCGCCTCTCCCCGCGCGTTGGCCGATTCATTAATGCAGCTGGCACGACAGGTTTC
CCGACTGGAAAGCGGGCAGTGAGCGCAACGCAATTAATGTGAGTTAGCTCACTCATTAGGCACCCCAGGC
TTTACACTTTATGCTTCCGGCTCGTATGTTGTGTGGAATTGTGAGCGGATAACAATTTCACACAGGAAAC
AGCTATGACCATGATTACGCCAAGCTCTAGCTAGAGGTCGACGGTATACAGACATGATAAGATACATTGA
TGAGTTTGGACAAACCACAACTAGAATGCAGTGAAAAAAATGCTTTATTTGTGAAATTTGTGATGCTATT
GCTTTATTTGTAACCATTATAAGCTGCAATAAACAAGTTGGGGTGGGCGAAGAACTCCAGCATGAGATCC
CCGCGCTGGAGGATCATCCAGCCGGCGTCCCGGAAAACGATTCCGAAGCCCAACCTTTCATAGAAGGCGG
CGGTGGAATCGAAATCTCGTAGCACGTGTCAGTCCTGCTCCTCGGCCACGAAGTGCACGCAGTTGCCGGC
CGGGTCGCGCAGGGCGAACTCCCGCCCCCACGGCTGCTCGCCGATCTCGGTCATGGCCGGCCCGGAGGCG
TCCCGGAAGTTCGTGGACACGACCTCCGACCACTCGGCGTACAGCTCGTCCAGGCCGCGCACCCACACCC
AGGCCAGGGTGTTGTCCGGCACCACCTGGTCCTGGACCGCGCTGATGAACAGGGTCACGTCGTCCCGGAC
CACACCGGCGAAGTCGTCCTCCACGAAGTCCCGGGAGAACCCGAGCCGGTCGGTCCAGAACTCGACCGCT
CCGGCGACGTCGCGCGCGGTGAGCACCGGAACGGCACTGGTCAACTTGGCCATGGTTTAGTTCCTCACCT
TGTCGTATTATACTATGCCGATATACTATGCCGATGATTAATTGTCAACACGTGCTGATCAGATCCGAAA
ATGGATATACAAGCTCCCGGGAGCTTTTTGCAAAAGCCTAGGCCTCCAAAAAAGCCTCCTCACTACTTCT
GGAATAGCTCAGAGGCAGAGGCGGCCTCGGCCTCTGCATAAATAAAAAAAATTAGTCAGCCATGGGGCGG
AGAATGGGCGGAACTGGGCGGAGTTAGGGGCGGGATGGGCGGAGTTAGGGGCGGGACTATGGTTGCTGAC
TAATTGAGATGCATGCTTTGCATACTTCTGCCTGCTGGGGAGCCTGGGGACTTTCCACACCTGGTTGCTG
ACTAATTGAGATGCATGCTTTGCATACTTCTGCCTGCTGGGGAGCCTGGGGACTTTCCACACCCTAACTG
ACACACATTCCACAGAATTAATTCGCGTTAAATTTTTGTTAAATCAGCTCATTTTTTAACCAATAGGCCG
AAATCGGCAAAATCCCTTATAAATCAAAAGAATAGACCGAGATAGGGT
[37 nt withheld, positions 5789-5825]
AAAGAACGTGGACTCCAACGTCAAAGG
[49 nt withheld, positions 5853-5901]
T
[91 nt withheld, positions 5903-5993]
G
[124 nt withheld, positions 5995-6118]
GGGGATACCCCCTAGAGCCCCAGCTGGTTCTTTCCGCCTCAGAAGCCATAGAGCCCACCGCATCCCCAGC
ATGCCTGCTATTGTCTTCCCAATCCTCCCCCTTGCTGTCCTGCCCCACCCCACCCCCCAGAATAGAATGA
CACCTACTCAGACAATGCGATGCAATTTCCTCATTTTATTAGGAAAGGACAGTGGGAGTGGCACCTTCCA
GGGTCAAGGAAGGCACGGGGGAGGGGCAAACAACAGATGGCTGGCAACTAGAAGGCACAGTCGAGGCTGA
TCAGCGGGTTTAAACGGGCCCTGCTAGAGATTTTCCACACTGACTAAAAGGGTCTGAGGGATCTCTAGTT
ACCAGAGTCACACAACAGACGGGCACACACTACTTGAAGCACTCAAGGCAAGCTTTATTGAGGCTTAAGC
AGTGGGTTCCCTAGTTAGCCAGAGAGCTCCCAGGCTCAGATCTGGTCTAACCAGAGAGACCCAGTACAAG
CAAAAAGCAGATCTTGTCTTCGTTGGGAGTGAATTAGCCCTTCCAGTCCCCCCTTTTCTTTTAAAAAGTG
GCTAAGATCTACAGCTGCCTTGTAAGTCATTGGTCTTAAAGTCGACGCGGGGAGGCGGCCCAAAGGGAGA
TCCGACTCGTCTGAGGGCGAAGGCGAAGACGCGGAAGAGGCCGCAGAGCCGGCAGCAGGCCGCGGGAAGG
AAGGTCCGCTGGATTGAGGGCCGAAGGGACGTAGCAGAAGGACGTCCCGCGCAGAATCCAGGTGGCAACA
CAGGCGAGCAGCCAAGGAAAGGACGATGATTTCCCCGACAACACCACGGAATTGTCAGTGCCCAACAGCC
GAGCCCCTGTCCAGCAGCGGGCAAGGCAGGCGGCGATGAGTTCCGCCGTGGCAATAGGGAGGGGGAAAGC
GAAAGTCCCGGAAAGGAGCTGACAGGTGGTGGCAATGCCCCAACCAGTGGGGGTTGCGTCAGCAAACACA
GTGCACACCACGCCACGTTGCCTGACAACGGGCCACAACTCCTCATAAAGAGACAGCAACCAGGATTTAT
ACAAGGAGGAGAAAATGAAAGCCATACGGGAAGCAATAGCATGATACAAAGGCATTAAAGCAGCGTATCC
ACATAGCGTAAAAGGAGCAACATAGTTAAGAATACCAGTCAATCTTTCACAAATTTTGTAATCCAGAGGT
TGATTGTCGACTTAACGCGTTCAGAAGAACTCGTCAAGAAGGCGATAGAAGGCGATGCGCTGCGAATCGG
GAGCGGCGATACCGTAAAGCACGAGGAAGCGGTCAGCCCATTCGCCGCCAAGCTCTTCAGCAATATCACG
GGTAGCCAACGCTATGTCCTGATAGCGGTCCGCCACACCCAGCCGGCCACAGTCGATGAATCCAGAAAAG
CGGCCATTTTCCACCATGATATTCGGCAAGCAGGCATCGCCATGGGTCACGACGAGATCCTCGCCGTCGG
GCATGCGCGCCTTGAGCCTGGCGAACAGTTCGGCTGGCGCGAGCCCCTGATGCTCTTCGTCCAGATCATC
CTGATCGACAAGACCGGCTTCCATCCGAGTACGTGCTCGCTCGATGCGATGTTTCGCTTGGTGGTCGAAT
GGGCAGGTAGCCGGATCAAGCGTATGCAGCCGCCGCATTGCATCAGCCATGATGGATACTTTCTCGGCAG
GAGCAAGGTGAGATGACAGGAGATCCTGCCCCGGCACTTCGCCCAATAGCAGCCAGTCCCTTCCCGCTTC
AGTGACAACGTCGAGCACAGCTGCGCAAGGAACGCCCGTCGTGGCCAGCCACGATAGCCGCGCTGCCTCG
TCCTGCAGTTCATTCAGGGCACCGGACAGGTCGGTCTTGACAAAAAGAACCGGGCGCCCCTGCGCTGACA
GCCGGAACACGGCGGCATCAGAGCAGCCGATTGTCTGTTGTGCCCAGTCATAGCCGAATAGCCTCTCCAC
CCAAGCGGCCGGAGAACCTGCGTGCAATCCATCTTGTTCAATCGGTCCAGGATTCTCTTCGACATCTCCG
GCTTGTTTCAGCAGAGAGAAGTTTGTTGCGCCGGATCCCTTATCGTCATCGTCTTTGTAATCTTTCTTCT
TCTTAGCCTGTCCAGCCTTCTTTGTGGCGGCAGGTCGCTTGTCGCCTCCCAGCTGAGACAGGTCGATCCG
TGTCTCGTACAGGCCGGTGATGCTCTGGTGGATCAGGGTGGCGTCCAGCACCTCTTTGGTGCTGGTGTAC
CTCTTCCGGTCGATGGTGGTGTCAAAGTACTTGAAGGCGGCAGGGGCTCCCAGATTGGTCAGGGTAAACA
GGTGGATGATATTCTCGGCCTGCTCTCTGATGGGCTTATCCCGGTGCTTGTTGTAGGCGGACAGCACTTT
GTCCAGATTAGCGTCGGCCAGGATCACTCTCTTGGAGAACTCGCTGATCTGCTCGATGATCTCGTCCAGG
TAGTGCTTGTGCTGTTCCACAAACAGCTGTTTCTGCTCATTATCCTCGGGGGAGCCCTTCAGCTTCTCAT
AGTGGCTGGCCAGGTACAGGAAGTTCACATATTTGGAGGGCAGGGCCAGTTCGTTTCCCTTCTGCAGTTC
GCCGGCAGAGGCCAGCATTCTCTTCCGGCCGTTTTCCAGCTCGAACAGGGAGTACTTAGGCAGCTTGATG
ATCAGGTCCTTTTTCACTTCTTTGTAGCCCTTGGCTTCCAGAAAGTCGATGGGATTCTTCTCGAAGCTGC
TTCTTTCCATGATGGTGATCCCCAGCAGCTCTTTCACACTCTTCAGTTTCTTGGACTTGCCCTTTTCCAC
TTTGGCCACCACCAGCACAGAATAGGCCACGGTGGGGCTGTCGAAGCCGCCGTACTTCTTAGGGTCCCAG
TCCTTCTTTCTGGCGATCAGCTTATCGCTGTTCCTCTTGGGCAGGATAGACTCTTTGCTGAAGCCGCCTG
TCTGCACCTCGGTCTTTTTCACGATATTCACTTGGGGCATGCTCAGCACTTTCCGCACGGTGGCAAAATC
CCGGCCCTTATCCCACACGATCTCCCCGGTTTCGCCGTTTGTCTCGATCAGAGGCCGCTTCCGGATCTCG
CCGTTGGCCAGGGTAATCTCGGTCTTGAAAAAGTTCATGATGTTGCTGTAGAAGAAGTACTTGGCGGTAG
CCTTGCCGATTTCCTGCTCGCTCTTGGCGATCATCTTCCGCACGTCGTACACCTTGTAGTCGCCGTACAC
GAACTCGCTTTCCAGCTTAGGGTACTTTTTGATCAGGGCGGTTCCCACGACGGCGTTCAGGTAGGCGTCG
TGGGCGTGGTGGTAGTTGTTGATCTCGCGCACTTTGTAAAACTGGAAATCCTTCCGGAAATCGGACACCA
GCTTGGACTTCAGGGTGATCACTTTCACTTCCCGGATCAGCTTGTCATTCTCGTCGTACTTAGTGTTCAT
CCGGGAGTCCAGGATCTGTGCCACGTGCTTTGTGATCTGCCGGGTTTCCACCAGCTGTCTCTTGATGAAG
CCGGCCTTATCCAGTTCGCTCAGGCCGCCTCTCTCGGCCTTGGTCAGATTGTCGAACTTTCTCTGGGTAA
TCAGCTTGGCGTTCAGCAGCTGCCGCCAGTAGTTCTTCATCTTCTTCACGACCTCTTCGGAGGGCACGTT
GTCGCTCTTGCCCCGGTTCTTGTCGCTTCTGGTCAGCACCTTGTTGTCGATGGAGTCGTCCTTCAGAAAG
CTCTGAGGCACGATATGGTCCACATCGTAGTCGGACAGCCGGTTGATGTCCAGTTCCTGGTCCACGTACA
TATCCCGCCCATTCTGCAGGTAGTACAGGTACAGCTTCTCGTTCTGCAGCTGGGTGTTTTCCACGGGGTG
TTCTTTCAGGATCTGGCTGCCCAGCTCTTTGATGCCCTCTTCGATCCGCTTCATTCTCTCGCGGCTGTTC
TTCTGTCCCTTCTGGGTGGTCTGGTTCTCTCTGGCCATTTCGATCACGATGTTCTCGGGCTTGTGCCGGC
CCATCACTTTCACGAGCTCGTCCACCACCTTCACTGTCTGCAGGATGCCCTTCTTAATGGCGGGGCTGCC
GGCCAGATTGGCAATGTGCTCGTGCAGGCTATCGCCCTGGCCGGACACCTGGGCTTTCTGGATGTCCTCT
TTAAAGGTCAGGCTGTCGTCGTGGATCAGCTGCATGAAGTTTCTGTTGGCGAAGCCGTCGGACTTCAGGA
AATCCAGGATTGTCTTGCCGGACTGCTTGTCCCGGATGCCGTTGATCAGCTTCCGGCTCAGCCTGCCCCA
GCCGGTGTATCTCCGCCGCTTCAGCTGCTTCATCACTTTGTCGTCGAACAGGTGGGCATAGGTTTTCAGC
CGTTCCTCGATCATCTCTCTGTCCTCAAACAGTGTCAGGGTCAGCACGATATCTTCCAGAATGTCCTCGT
TTTCCTCATTGTCCAGGAAGTCCTTGTCCTTGATAATTTTCAGCAGATCGTGGTATGTGCCCAGGGAGGC
GTTGAACCGATCTTCCACGCCGGAGATTTCCACGGAGTCGAAGCACTCGATTTTCTTGAAGTAGTCCTCT
TTCAGCTGCTTCACGGTCACTTTCCGGTTGGTCTTGAACAGCAGGTCCACGATGGCCTTTTTCTGCTCGC
CGCTCAGGAAGGCGGGCTTTCTCATTCCCTCGGTCACGTATTTCACTTTGGTCAGCTCGTTATACACGGT
GAAGTACTCGTACAGCAGGCTGTGCTTGGGCAGCACCTTCTCGTTGGGCAGGTTCTTATCGAAGTTGGTC
ATCCGCTCGATGAAGCTCTGGGCGGAAGCGCCCTTGTCCACCACTTCCTCGAAGTTCCAGGGGGTGATGG
TTTCCTCGCTCTTTCTGGTCATCCAGGCGAATCTGCTGTTTCCCCTGGCCAGAGGGCCCACGTAGTAGGG
GATGCGGAAGGTCAGGATCTTCTCGATCTTTTCCCGGTTGTCCTTCAGGAATGGGTAAAAATCTTCCTGC
CGCCGCAGAATGGCGTGCAGCTCTCCCAGGTGGATCTGGTGGGGGATGCTGCCGTTGTCGAAGGTCCGCT
GCTTCCGCAGCAGGTCCTCTCTGTTCAGCTTCACGAGCAGTTCCTCGGTGCCGTCCATCTTTTCCAGGAT
GGGCTTGATGAACTTGTAGAACTCTTCCTGGCTGGCTCCGCCGTCAATGTAGCCGGCGTAGCCGTTCTTG
CTCTGGTCGAAGAAAATCTCTTTGTACTTCTCAGGCAGCTGCTGCCGCACGAGAGCTTTCAGCAGGGTCA
GGTCCTGGTGGTGCTCGTCGTATCTCTTGATCATAGAGGCGCTCAGGGGGGCCTTGGTGATCTCGGTGTT
CACTCTCAGGATGTCGCTCAGCAGGATGGCGTCGGACAGGTTCTTGGCGGCCAGAAACAGGTCGGCGTAC
TGGTCGCCGATCTGGGCCAGCAGGTTGTCCAGGTCGTCGTCGTAGGTGTCCTTGCTCAGCTGCAGTTTGG
CATCCTCGGCCAGGTCGAAGTTGCTCTTGAAGTTGGGGGTCAGGCCCAGGCTCAGGGCAATCAGGTTTCC
GAACAGGCCATTCTTCTTCTCGCCGGGCAGCTGGGCGATCAGATTTTCCAGCCGTCTGCTCTTGCTCAGT
CTGGCAGACAGGATGGCCTTGGCGTCCACGCCGCTGGCGTTGATGGGGTTTTCCTCGAACAGCTGGTTGT
AGGTCTGCACCAGCTGGATGAACAGCTTGTCCACGTCGCTGTTGTCGGGGTTCAGGTCGCCCTCGATCAG
GAAGTGGCCCCGGAACTTGATCATGTGGGCCAGGGCCAGATAGATCAGCCGCAGGTCGGCCTTGTCGGTG
CTGTCCACCAGTTTCTTTCTCAGGTGGTAGATGGTGGGGTACTTCTCGTGGTAGGCCACCTCGTCCACGA
TGTTGCCGAAGATGGGGTGCCGCTCGTGCTTCTTATCCTCTTCCACCAGGAAGGACTCTTCCAGTCTGTG
GAAGAAGCTGTCGTCCACCTTGGCCATCTCGTTGCTGAAGATCTCTTGCAGATAGCAGATCCGGTTCTTC
CGTCTGGTGTATCTTCTTCTGGCGGTTCTCTTCAGCCGGGTGGCCTCGGCTGTTTCGCCGCTGTCGAACA
GCAGGGCTCCGATCAGGTTCTTCTTGATGCTGTGCCGGTCGGTGTTGCCCAGCACCTTGAATTTCTTGCT
GGGCACCTTGTACTCGTCGGTGATCACGGCCCAGCCCACAGAGTTGGTGCCGATGTCCAGGCCGATGCTG
TACTTCTTGTCCATGGTGGCAGCGCTCTAGAACCGGTCCTGTGTTCTGGCGGCAAACCCGTTGCGAAAAA
GAACGTTCACGGCGACTACTGCACTTATATACGGTTCTCCCCCACCCTCGGGAAAAAGGCGGAGCCAGTA
CACGACATCACTTTCCCAGTTTACCCCGCGCCACCTTCTCTAGGCACCGGATCAATTGCCGACCCCTCCC
CCCAACTTCTCGGGGACTGTGGGCGATGTGCGCTCTGCCCACTGACGGGCACCGGAGCCAATTCCCACTC
CTTTCAAGACCTAGCTAGCGAATTCAAAAAAGCACCGACTCGGTGCCACTTTTTCAAGTTGATAACGGAC
TAGCCTTATTTTAACTTGCTATTTCTAGCTCTAAAACGCAGTCGTGTTACATTCCTCCGGTGTTTCGTCC
TTTCCACAAGATATATAAAGCCAAGAAATCGAAATACTTTCAAGTTACGGTAAGCATATGATAGTCCATT
TTAAAACATAATTTTAAAACTGCAAACTACCCAAGAAATTATTACTTTCTACGTCACGTATTTTGTACTA
ATATCTTTGTGTTTACAGTCAAATTAATTCTAATTATCTCTCTAACAGCCTTGTATCGTATATGCAAATA
TGAAGGAATCATGGGAAATAGGCCCTCGGTACCTTAATTAACCAAACTGGATCTCTGCTGTCCCTGTAAT
AAACCCGAAAATTTTGAATTTTTGTAATTTGTTTTTGTAATTCTTTAGTTTGTATGTCTGTTGCTATTAT
GTCTACTATTCTTTCCCCTGCACTGTACCCCCCAATCCCCCCTTTTCTTTTAAAATTGTGGATGAATACT
GCCATTTGTCTGCAGAATTGGCGC
